>Addgene plasmid #48578 | pFUSB4_TCAG | depositor full sequence | sequence record 70278 | Full Sequence
ATGTTTTCCCAGTCACGACGTTGTAAAACGACGGCCAGTCTTAAGCGTCTCATGGCCTGACCCCGGACCA
AGTGGTGGCCTATCGCCAGCAACGGTGGCGGCAAGCAAGCGCTCGAAACGGTGCAGCGGCTGTTGCCGGT
GCTGTGCCAGGACCATGGCCTGACTCCGGACCAAGTGGTGGCTATCGCCAGCCACGATGGCGGCAAGCAA
GCGCTCGAAACGGTGCAGCGGCTGTTGCCGGTGCTGTGCCAGGACCATGGCCTGACCCCGGACCAAGTGG
TGGCTATCGCCAGCAACATTGGCGGCAAGCAAGCGCTCGAAACGGTGCAGCGGCTGTTGCCGGTGCTGTG
CCAGGACCATGGCCTGACCCCGGACCAAGTGGTGGCTATCGCCAGCAACAATGGCGGCAAGCAAGCGCTC
GAAACGGTGCAGCGGCTGTTGCCGGTGCTGTGCCAGGACCATGGCCTGACCCCGGACCAAGTGGTGGCTA
TCGAGACGTCTAGACCAGCCAGGACAGAAATGCCTCGACTTCGCTGCTACCCAAGGTTGCCGGGTGACGC
ACACCGTGGAAACGGATGAAGGCACGAACCCAGTGGACATAAGCCTGTTCGGTTCGTAAGCTGTAATGCA
AGTAGCGTATGCGCTCACGCAACTGGTCCAGAACCTTGACCGAACGCAGCGGTGGTAACGGCGCAGTGGC
GGTTTTCATGGCTTGTTATGACTGTTTTTTTGGGGTACAGTCTATGCCTCGGGCATCCAAGCAGCAAGCG
CGTTACGCCGTGGGTCGATGTTTGATGTTATGGAGCAGCAACGATGTTACGCAGCAGGGCAGTCGCCCTA
AAACAAAGTTAAACATTATGAGGGAAGCGGTGATCGCCGAAGTATCGACTCAACTATCAGAGGTAGTTGG
CGTCATCGAGCGCCATCTCGAACCGACGTTGCTGGCCGTACATTTGTACGGCTCCGCAGTGGATGGCGGC
CTGAAGCCACACAGTGATATTGATTTGCTGGTTACGGTGACCGTAAGGCTTGATGAAACAACGCGGCGAG
CTTTGATCAACGACCTTTTGGAAACTTCGGCTTCCCCTGGAGAGAGCGAGATTCTCCGCGCTGTAGAAGT
CACCATTGTTGTGCACGACGACATCATTCCGTGGCGTTATCCAGCTAAGCGCGAACTGCAATTTGGAGAA
TGGCAGCGCAATGACATTCTTGCAGGTATCTTCGAGCCAGCCACGATCGACATTGATCTGGCTATCTTGC
TGACAAAAGCAAGAGAACATAGCGTTGCCTTGGTAGGTCCAGCGGCGGAGGAACTCTTTGATCCGGTTCC
TGAACAGGATCTATTTGAGGCGCTAAATGAAACCTTAACGCTATGGAACTCGCCGCCCGACTGGGCTGGC
GATGAGCGAAATGTAGTGCTTACGTTGTCCCGCATTTGGTACAGCGCAGTAACCGGCAAAATCGCGCCGA
AGGATGTCGCTGCCGACTGGGCAATGGAGCGCCTGCCGGCCCAGTATCAGCCCGTCATACTTGAAGCTAG
ACAGGCTTATCTTGGACAAGAAGAAGATCGCTTGGCCTCGCGCGCAGATCAGTTGGAAGAATTTGTCCAC
TACGTGAAAGGCGAGATCACCAAGGTAGTCGGCAAATAACCCTCGAGCCACCCATGACCAAAATCCCTTA
ACGTGAGTTACGCGTCGTTCCACTGAGCGTCAGACCCCGTAGAAAAGATCAAAGGATCTTCTTGAGATCC
TTTTTTTCTGCGCGTAATCTGCTGCTTGCAAACAAAAAAACCACCGCTACCAGCGGTGGTTTGTTTGCCG
GATCAAGAGCTACCAACTCTTTTTCCGAAGGTAACTGGCTTCAGCAGAGCGCAGATACCAAATACTGTCC
TTCTAGTGTAGCCGTAGTTAGGCCACCACTTCAAGAACTCTGTAGCACCGCCTACATACCTCGCTCTGCT
AATCCTGTTACCAGTGGCTGCTGCCAGTGGCGATAAGTCGTGTCTTACCGGGTTGGACTCAAGACGATAG
TTACCGGATAAGGCGCAGCGGTCGGGCTGAACGGGGGGTTCGTGCACACAGCCCAGCTTGGAGCGAACGA
CCTACACCGAACTGAGATACCTACAGCGTGAGCATTGAGAAAGCGCCACGCTTCCCGAAGGGAGAAAGGC
GGACAGGTATCCGGTAAGCGGCAGGGTCGGAACAGGAGAGCGCACGAGGGAGCTTCCAGGGGGAAACGCC
TGGTATCTTTATAGTCCTGTCGGGTTTCGCCACCTCTGACTTGAGCGTCGATTTTTGTGATGCTCGTCAG
GGGGGCGGAGCCTATGGAAAAACGCCAGCAACGCGGCCTTTTTACGGTTCCTGGCCTTTTGCTGGCCTTT
TGCTCACATGTTCTTTCCTGCGTTATCCCCTGATTCTGTGGATAACCGTATTACCGCCTTTGAGTGAGCT
GATACCGCTCGCCGCAGCCGAACGACCGAGCGCAGCGAGTCAGTGAGCGAGGAAGCGGAAGAGCGCCCAA
TACGCAAACCGCCTCTCCCCGCGCGTTGGCCGATTCATTAATGCAGCTGGCACGACAGGTTTCCCGACTG
GAAAGCGGGCAGTGAGCGCAACGCAATTAATACGCGTACCGCTAGCCAGGAAGAGTTTGTAGAAACGCAA
AAAGGCCATCCGTCAGGATGGCCTTCTGCTTAGTTTGATGCCTGGCAGTTTATGGCGGGCGTCCTGCCCG
CCACCCTCCGGGCCGTTGCTTCACAACGTTCAAATCCGCTCCCGGCGGATTTGTCCTACTCAGGAGAGCG
TTCACCGACAAACAACAGATAAAACGAAAGGCCCAGTCTTCCGACTGAGCCTTTCGTTTTATTTGATGCC
TGGCAGTTCCCTACTCTCGCGTTAACGCTAGCATGG
Features (pLannotate 1.2.2; 8 found; start..end, strand, type, name):
      3..39      -  CDS            lacZα (fragment): LacZα fragment of β-galactosidase; lacZ fragment
    596..619     +  promoter       Pc promoter (fragment): intI1 (promoter lies within the coding sequence); class 1 integron promoter
    795..851     +  CDS            GmR (fragment): gentamycin acetyltransferase; aacC1; confers resistance to gentamycin
    858..1649    +  CDS            SmR: aminoglycoside adenylyltransferase (Murphy, 1985); aadA; confers resistance to spectinomycin and streptomycin
   1742..2330    +  rep_origin     ori: high-copy-number ColE1/pMB1/pBR322/pUC origin of replication
   2513..2605    +  CDS            lacI (fragment): lac repressor; lacI; The lac repressor binds to the lac operator to inhibit transcription in E. coli. This inhibition can be relieved by adding lactose or isopropyl-β-D-thiogalactopyranoside (IPTG).
   2660..2687    -  terminator     rrnB T2 terminator: transcription terminator T2 from the E. coli rrnB gene
   2819..2862    +  terminator     rrnB T1 terminator: Escherichia coli rrnB; transcription terminator T1 from the E. coli rrnB gene
