[The description below was written by a language model from this plasmid's Addgene catalogue record and pLannotate feature annotations shown in this document.]
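Description:
pFUSB4_TCAG is a small (about 2.9 kb) bacterial intermediate plasmid for Golden Gate assembly of TAL effector nucleases. It is built on the pFUS_B4 array vector and carries a pre-assembled synthetic block of four TALE repeats with the repeat-variable diresidues NG, HD, NI and NN. Under the standard TALE code these specify T, C, A and G respectively, which explains the plasmid name. The depositor notes that it was made by Golden Gate cloning. It comes from work describing a simplified 15-RVD GoldyTALEN design for in vivo genome engineering, so it presumably serves as a ready-made repeat module that shortens TALEN construction.

The annotated features are almost entirely backbone. A high-copy ColE1/pUC-type origin supports replication in E. coli, and an aadA (SmR) gene confers the spectinomycin resistance used for selection. This gene sits downstream of a fragment of the class 1 integron Pc promoter and a remnant of a gentamicin acetyltransferase gene. Short lacZα and lacI fragments are also present; the lacZα remnant probably reflects a blue/white screening cassette displaced when the repeats were inserted. The rrnB T1 and T2 terminators are also annotated near the cloning region. The TALE repeat array itself is not annotated in the feature table, though an unannotated stretch near the start of the sequence could accommodate it.

Although catalogued under mammalian expression and TALEN, no eukaryotic promoter, nuclease domain or polyadenylation signal is annotated. The plasmid is best understood as a module donor whose repeats are combined with other arrays in a final TALEN expression backbone.
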