Addgene plasmid #48578: pFUSB4_TCAG
Depositing lab: Stephen Ekker. Depositing organization: Mayo Foundation for Medical Education and Research. Publication: High Efficiency In Vivo Genome Engineering with a Simplified 15-RVD GoldyTALEN Design. Ma AC, Lee HB, Clark KJ, Ekker SC. PLoS One. 2013 May 29;8(5):e65259. doi: 10.1371/journal.pone.0065259. Print 2013. PubMed 23734242.
Backbone
  Vector backbone: pFUS_B4
  Vector type: Mammalian Expression, TALEN
Growth in bacteria
  Bacterial resistance: Spectinomycin, 50 μg/mL
  Growth temperature: 37°C
  Growth strain: Top10
  Copy number: Unknown
Gene/Insert
  Gene/Insert name: RVD sequence: NG HD NI NN
  Species: Synthetic
  Cloning method: Unknown
  Sequencing primers: 5′ ttgatgcctggcagttccct; 3′ cgaaccgaacaggcttatgt
Terms and licenses: Academic/Nonprofit Terms; Industry Terms: Not Available to Industry
Depositor comments: Plasmid was created using Golden Gate cloning.
How to cite: pFUSB4_TCAG was a gift from Stephen Ekker (Addgene plasmid # 48578 ; http://n2t.net/addgene:48578 ; RRID:Addgene_48578)
