>Addgene plasmid #48578 | pFUSB4_TCAG | addgene partial sequence | sequence record 71347 | pCR8_F1 5'-ttgatgcctggcagttccct-3'
TTGTAAAACGACGGCCAGTCTTAAGCGTCTCATGGCCTGACCCCGGACCAAGTGGTGGCTATCGCCAGCA
ACGGTGGCGGCAAGCAAGCGCTCGAAACGGTGCAGCGGCTGTTGCCGGTGCTGTGCCAGGACCATGGCCT
GACTCCGGACCAAGTGGTGGCTATCGCCAGCCACGATGGCGGCAAGCAAGCGCTCGAAACGGTGCAGCGG
CTGTTGCCGGTGCTGTGCCAGGACCATGGCCTGACCCCGGACCAAGTGGTGGCTATCGCCAGCAACATTG
GCGGCAAGCAAGCGCTCGAAACGGTGCAGCGGCTGTTGCCGGTGCTGTGCCAGGACCATGGCCTGACCCC
GGACCAAGTGGTGGCTATCGCCAGCAACAATGGCGGCAAGCAAGCGCTCGAAACGGTGCAGCGGCTGTTG
CCGGTGCTGTGCCAGGACCATGGCCTGACCCCGGACCAAGTGGTGGCTATCGAGACGTCTAGACCAGCCA
GGACAGAAATGCCTCGACTTCGCTGCTACCCAAGGTTGCCGGGTGACGCACACCGTGGAAACGGATGAAG
GCACGAACCCAGTGGACATAAGCCTGTTCGGTTCGTAAGCTGTAATGCAAGTAGCGTATGCGCTCACGCA
ACTGGTCCAGAACCTTGACCGAACGCAGCGGTGGTAACGGCGCAGTGGCGGTTTTCATGGCTTGTTATGA
CTGTTTTTTTGGGGTACAGTCTATGCCTCGGGCATCCAAGCAGCAAGCGCGTTACGCCGTGGGTCGATGT
TTGATGTTATGGAGCAGCAACGATGTTACGCAGCAGGGCAGTCGCCCTAAAACAAAGTT
